LOCUS       Exported 3618 bp ds-DNA circular SYN 12-MAY-2021
DEFINITION  Bacterial expression of mCyRFP1.
ACCESSION   .
VERSION     .
KEYWORDS    pNCS-mCyRFP1
SOURCE      synthetic DNA construct
  ORGANISM  synthetic DNA construct
REFERENCE   1 (bases 1 to 3618)
  AUTHORS   Laviv T, Kim BB, Chu J, Lam AJ, Lin MZ, Yasuda R
  TITLE     Simultaneous dual-color fluorescence lifetime imaging with novel
            red-shifted fluorescent proteins.
  JOURNAL   Nat Methods. 2016 Oct 31. doi: 10.1038/nmeth.4046.
  PUBMED    27798609
REFERENCE   2 (bases 1 to 3618)
  AUTHORS   .
  TITLE     Direct Submission
  JOURNAL   Exported May 12, 2021 from SnapGene Server 1.1.58
            http://www.snapgene.com
FEATURES             Location/Qualifiers
     source          1..3618
                     /organism="synthetic DNA construct"
                     /mol_type="other DNA"
     primer_bind     20..39
                     /label=T7
                     /note="T7 promoter, forward primer"
     promoter        20..38
                     /label=T7 promoter
                     /note="promoter for bacteriophage T7 RNA polymerase"
     CDS             164..181
                     /codon_start=1
                     /product="6xHis affinity tag"
                     /label=6xHis
                     /translation="HHHHHH"
     CDS             185..217
                     /codon_start=1
                     /product="leader peptide from bacteriophage T7 gene 10"
                     /label=T7 tag (gene 10 leader)
                     /note="promotes efficient translation in E. coli"
                     /translation="MASMTGGQQMG"
     CDS             221..244
                     /codon_start=1
                     /product="Xpress(TM) epitope tag, including an enterokinase
                     recognition and cleavage site"
                     /label=Xpress(TM) tag
                     /translation="DLYDDDDK"
     CDS             251..952
                     /codon_start=1
                     /product="monomeric cyan-excitable red fluorescent protein
                     (Laviv et al., 2016)"
                     /label=mCyRFP1
                     /translation="MVSKGEELIKENMRSKLYLEGSVNGHQFKCTHEGEGKPYEGKQTA
                     RIKVVEGGPLPFAFDILATMFMYGSKVFIKYPADLPDYFKQSFPEGFTWERVMVFEDGG
                     VLTATQDTSLQDGELIYNVKLRGVNFPANGPVMQKKTLGWEPSTETMYPADGGLEGRCD
                     KKLKLVGGGHLHVNFKTTYKSKKPVKMPGVHYVDRRLERIKEADNETYVEQYEHAVARY
                     SNLGGGMDELYK"
     primer_bind     complement(1019..1037)
                     /label=T7 Term
                     /note="T7 terminator, reverse primer"
     terminator      1033..1080
                     /label=T7 terminator
                     /note="transcription terminator for bacteriophage T7 RNA
                     polymerase"
     rep_origin      1177..1632
                     /direction=RIGHT
                     /label=f1 ori
                     /note="f1 bacteriophage origin of replication; arrow
                     indicates direction of (+) strand synthesis"
     primer_bind     complement(1264..1283)
                     /label=F1ori-R
                     /note="F1 origin, reverse primer"
     primer_bind     1474..1495
                     /label=F1ori-F
                     /note="F1 origin, forward primer"
     promoter        1658..1762
                     /gene="bla"
                     /label=AmpR promoter
     CDS             1763..2623
                     /codon_start=1
                     /gene="bla"
                     /product="beta-lactamase"
                     /label=AmpR
                     /note="confers resistance to ampicillin, carbenicillin, and
                     related antibiotics"
                     /translation="MSIQHFRVALIPFFAAFCLPVFAHPETLVKVKDAEDQLGARVGYI
                     ELDLNSGKILESFRPEERFPMMSTFKVLLCGAVLSRIDAGQEQLGRRIHYSQNDLVEYS
                     PVTEKHLTDGMTVRELCSAAITMSDNTAANLLLTTIGGPKELTAFLHNMGDHVTRLDRW
                     EPELNEAIPNDERDTTMPVAMATTLRKLLTGELLTLASRQQLIDWMEADKVAGPLLRSA
                     LPAGWFIADKSGAGERGSRGIIAALGPDGKPSRIVVIYTTGSQATMDERNRQIAEIGAS
                     LIKHW"
     primer_bind     complement(1981..2000)
                     /label=Amp-R
                     /note="Ampicillin resistance gene, reverse primer"
     rep_origin      2794..3382
                     /direction=RIGHT
                     /label=ori
                     /note="high-copy-number ColE1/pMB1/pBR322/pUC origin of
                     replication"
     primer_bind     3283..3302
                     /label=pBR322ori-F
                     /note="pBR322 origin, forward primer"
     primer_bind     3536..3553
                     /label=L4440
                     /note="L4440 vector, forward primer"
ORIGIN
        1 gatctcgatc ccgcgaaatt aatacgactc actataggga gaccacaacg gtttccctct
       61 agaatcaccg agtttattct tgacacctga tgcgatgaat gatataatag gaaagtactg
      121 ttttgtttaa ctttaagaag gggatataca tatgcggggt tctcatcatc atcatcatca
      181 tggtatggct agcatgactg gtggacagca aatgggtcgg gatctgtacg acgatgacga
      241 taaggatccg atggtgagca agggcgagga gctgatcaag gagaacatga gaagcaagct
      301 gtacctggaa ggcagcgtga acggccacca gttcaagtgc acccacgaag gggagggcaa
      361 gccctacgag ggcaagcaga ccgcgaggat caaggtggtg gagggaggcc ccctgccgtt
      421 cgcattcgac atcctggcca ccatgtttat gtacgggagc aaggtgttca tcaagtaccc
      481 cgccgacctc cccgattatt ttaagcagtc cttccctgag ggcttcacat gggagagagt
      541 catggtgttc gaagacgggg gcgtgctgac cgccacccag gacaccagcc tccaggacgg
      601 cgagctcatc tacaacgtca agctcagagg ggtgaacttc ccagccaacg gccccgtgat
      661 gcagaagaaa acactgggct gggagcccag caccgagacc atgtaccccg ctgacggcgg
      721 cctggaaggc agatgcgaca agaagctgaa gctcgtgggc gggggccacc tgcacgtcaa
      781 cttcaagacc acatacaagt ccaagaaacc cgtgaagatg cccggcgtcc actacgtgga
      841 ccgcagactg gaaagaatca aggaggccga caacgagacc tacgtcgagc agtacgagca
      901 cgctgtggcc agatactcca acctgggcgg aggcatggac gagctgtaca agtaatgaat
      961 tcgaagcttg atccggctgc taacaaagcc cgaaaggaag ctgagttggc tgctgccacc
     1021 gctgagcaat aactagcata accccttggg gcctctaaac gggtcttgag gggttttttg
     1081 ctgaaaggag gaactatatc cggatctggc gtaatagcga agaggcccgc accgatcgcc
     1141 cttcccaaca gttgcgcagc ctgaatggcg aatgggnnnn nnnnnnnnnn nnnnnnnnnn
     1201 nnnnnnnnnn nnnnnnnnnn nnnnnnnnnn nnnnnnnnnn nnnnnnnnnn nnnnnnnnnn
     1261 nnnnnnnnnn nnnnnnnnnn nnnnnnnnnn nnnnnnnnnn cnnnnnnnnn nnnnnnnnnn
     1321 nnnnnnnnnn nnnnnnnnnn nnnnnnnnnn nnnnnnnnnn nnnnnnnnnn nnnnnnnnnn
     1381 nnnnnnnnnn nnannnnnnn nnnnnnnnnn nnnnnnnnnn nnnnnnnnnn nnnnnnnnnn
     1441 nncctttgac gttggagtcc acgttcttta atagtggact cttgttccaa actggaacaa
     1501 cactcaaccc tatctcggtc tattcttttg atttataagg gattttgccg atttcggcct
     1561 attggttaaa aaatgagctg atttaacaaa aatttaacgc gaattttaac aaaatattaa
     1621 cgcttacaat ttaggtggca cttttcgggg aaatgtgcgc ggaaccccta tttgtttatt
     1681 tttctaaata cattcaaata tgtatccgct catgagacaa taaccctgat aaatgcttca
     1741 ataatattga aaaaggaaga gtatgagtat tcaacatttc cgtgtcgccc ttattccctt
     1801 ttttgcggca ttttgccttc ctgtttttgc tcacccagaa acgctggtga aagtaaaaga
     1861 tgctgaagat cagttgggtg cacgagtggg ttacatcgaa ctggatctca acagcggtaa
     1921 gatccttgag agttttcgcc ccgaagaacg ttttccaatg atgagcactt ttaaagttct
     1981 gctatgtggc gcggtattat cccgtattga cgccgggcaa gagcaactcg gtcgccgcat
     2041 acactattct cagaatgact tggttgagta ctcaccagtc acagaaaagc atcttacgga
     2101 tggcatgaca gtaagagaat tatgcagtgc tgccataacc atgagtgata acactgcggc
     2161 caacttactt ctgacaacga tcggaggacc gaaggagcta accgcttttt tgcacaacat
     2221 gggggatcat gtaactcgcc ttgatcgttg ggaaccggag ctgaatgaag ccataccaaa
     2281 cgacgagcgt gacaccacga tgcctgtagc aatggcaaca acgttgcgca aactattaac
     2341 tggcgaacta cttactctag cttcccggca acaattaata gactggatgg aggcggataa
     2401 agttgcagga ccacttctgc gctcggccct tccggctggc tggtttattg ctgataaatc
     2461 tggagccggt gagcgtgggt ctcgcggtat cattgcagca ctggggccag atggtaagcc
     2521 ctcccgtatc gtagttatct acacgacggg gagtcaggca actatggatg aacgaaatag
     2581 acagatcgct gagataggtg cctcactgat taagcattgg taactgtcag accaagttta
     2641 ctcatatata ctttagattg atttaaaact tcatttttaa tttaaaagga tctaggtgaa
     2701 gatccttttt gataatctca tgaccaaaat cccttaacgt gagttttcgt tccactgagc
     2761 gtcagacccc gtagaaaaga tcaaaggatc ttcttgagat cctttttttc tgcgcgtaat
     2821 ctgctgcttg caaacaaaaa aaccaccgct accagcggtg gtttgtttgc cggatcaaga
     2881 gctaccaact ctttttccga aggtaactgg cttcagcaga gcgcagatac caaatactgt
     2941 tcttctagtg tagccgtagt taggccacca cttcaagaac tctgtagcac cgcctacata
     3001 cctcgctctg ctaatcctgt taccagtggc tgctgccagt ggcgataagt cgtgtcttac
     3061 cgggttggac tcaagacgat agttaccgga taaggcgcag cggtcgggct gaacgggggg
     3121 ttcgtgcaca cagcccagct tggagcgaac gacctacacc gaactgagat acctacagcg
     3181 tgagctatga gaaagcgcca cgcttcccga agggagaaag gcggacaggt atccggtaag
     3241 cggcagggtc ggaacaggag agcgcacgag ggagcttcca gggggaaacg cctggtatct
     3301 ttatagtcct gtcgggtttc gccacctctg acttgagcgt cgatttttgt gatgctcgtc
     3361 aggggggcgg agcctatgga aaaacgccag caacgcggcc tttttacggt tcctggcctt
     3421 ttgctggcct tttgctcaca tgttctttcc tgcgttatcc cctgattctg tggataaccg
     3481 tattaccgcc tttgagtgag ctgataccgc tcgccgcagc cgaacgaccg agcgcagcga
     3541 gtcagtgagc gaggaagcgg aagagcgccc aatacgcaaa ccgcctctcc ccgcgcgttg
     3601 gccgattcat taatgcag
//
