[The description below was written by a language model from this plasmid's Addgene catalogue record and the feature table of its GenBank file.]
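Description:
pNCS-mCyRFP1 is a small (about 3.6 kb) high-copy bacterial expression plasmid built on the pNCS backbone for producing the fluorescent protein mCyRFP1 in E. coli. It replicates from a ColE1/pUC-type origin and is selected with ampicillin through the bla (beta-lactamase) gene driven by its own promoter. An f1 bacteriophage origin is also present, which in principle allows production of single-stranded DNA with helper phage.

The payload is a 702 bp coding sequence for mCyRFP1, a monomeric cyan-excitable red fluorescent protein, inserted between BamHI and EcoRI sites that both remain intact, so the insert can be excised or swapped. The annotated expression cassette begins with a T7 promoter and ends with a T7 terminator. The feature table lists no other promoter, lac operator or repressor gene, and the record does not say which expression strain is intended (the listed strain, DH5alpha, is a propagation host). Upstream of the insert, the backbone supplies an N-terminal leader consisting of a 6xHis affinity tag, the T7 gene 10 leader peptide, which promotes efficient translation in E. coli, and an Xpress epitope that includes an enterokinase recognition and cleavage site. The fusion can therefore be purified by metal-affinity chromatography, detected by the epitope tags, and potentially stripped of the leader by protease cleavage.

The stated purpose is bacterial expression of mCyRFP1. The associated publication concerns red-shifted fluorescent proteins for simultaneous dual-color fluorescence lifetime imaging, so the plasmid is well suited to making recombinant protein for purification and characterisation, and as a source of the mCyRFP1 coding sequence for subcloning.
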