Addgene plasmid #84545: pNCS-mCyRFP1
Purpose: Bacterial expression of mCyRFP1
Depositing lab: Michael Lin. Depositing organization: Stanford University. Publication: Simultaneous dual-color fluorescence lifetime imaging with novel red-shifted fluorescent proteins. Laviv T, Kim BB, Chu J, Lam AJ, Lin MZ, Yasuda R. Nat Methods. 2016 Oct 31. doi: 10.1038/nmeth.4046. PubMed 27798609.
Backbone
  Vector backbone: pNCS
  Backbone size w/o insert (bp): 2834
  Vector type: Bacterial Expression
Growth in bacteria
  Bacterial resistance: Ampicillin, 100 μg/mL
  Growth temperature: 37°C
  Growth strain: DH5alpha
  Copy number: High Copy
Gene/Insert
  Gene/Insert name: mCyRFP1
  Insert size (bp): 702
  Tag / fusion protein: His (N terminal on backbone)
  Cloning method: Restriction Enzyme; 5′ cloning site BamHI (not destroyed); 3′ cloning site EcoRI (not destroyed)
  Sequencing primers: 5′ T7; 3′ T7term
Terms and licenses: Academic/Nonprofit Terms; Industry Terms: Not Available to Industry
How to cite: pNCS-mCyRFP1 was a gift from Michael Lin (Addgene plasmid # 84545 ; http://n2t.net/addgene:84545 ; RRID:Addgene_84545)
