>Addgene plasmid #84545 | pNCS-mCyRFP1 | addgene partial sequence | sequence record 164211 | T7 5'-TAATACGACTCACTATAGGG-3'
TATTCTTGACACCTGATGCGATGAATGATATAATAGGAAAGTACTGTTTTGTTTAACTTTAAGAAGGAGA
TATACATATGCGGGGTTCTCATCATCATCATCATCATGGTATGGCTAGCATGACTGGTGGACAGCAAATG
GGTCGGGATCTGTACGACGATGACGATAAGGATCCGATGGTGAGCAAGGGCGAGGAGCTGATCAAGGAGA
ACATGAGAAGCAAGCTGTACCTGGAAGGCAGCGTGAACGGCCACCAGTTCAAGTGCACCCACGAAGGGGA
GGGCAAGCCCTACGAGGGCAAGCAGACCGCGAGGATCAAGGTGGTGGAGGGAGGCCCCCTGCCGTTCGCA
TTCGACATCCTGGCCACCATGTTTATGTACGGGAGCAAGGTGTTCATCAAGTACCCCGCCGACCTCCCCG
ATTATTTTAAGCAGTCCTTCCCTGAGGGCTTCACATGGGAGAGAGTCATGGTGTTCGAAGACGGGGGCGT
GCTGACCGCCACCCAGGACACCAGCCTCCAGGACGGCGAGCTCATCTACAACGTCAAGCTCAGAGGGGTG
AACTTCCCAGCCAACGGCCCCGTGATGCAGAAGAAAACACTGGGCTGGGAGCCCAGCACCGAGACCATGT
ACCCCGCTGACGGCGGCCTGGAAGGCAGATGCGACAAGAAGCTGAAGCTCGTGGGCGGGGGCCACCTGCA
CGTCAACTTCAAGACCACATACAAGTCCAAGAAACCCGTGAAGATGCCCGGCGTCCACTACGTGGACCGC
AGACTGGAAAGAATCAAGGAGGCCGACAACGAGACCTACGTCGAGCAGTACGAGCACGCTGTGGCCAGAT
ACTCCAACCTGGGCGGAGGCATGGACGAGCTGTACAAGTAATGAATTCGAAGCTTGATCCGGCTGCTAAC
