>Addgene plasmid #84545 | pNCS-mCyRFP1 | addgene partial sequence | sequence record 164212 | T7term 5'-GCTAGTTATTGCTCAGCGG-3'
AGCAGCCGGATCAAGCTTCGAATTCATTACTTGTACAGCTCGTCCATGCCTCCGCCCAGGTTGGAGTATC
TGGCCACAGCGTGCTCGTACTGCTCGACGTAGGTCTCGTTGTCGGCCTCCTTGATTCTTTCCAGTCTGCG
GTCCACGTAGTGGACGCCGGGCATCTTCACGGGTTTCTTGGACTTGTATGTGGTCTTGAAGTTGACGTGC
AGGTGGCCCCCGCCCACGAGCTTCAGCTTCTTGTCGCATCTGCCTTCCAGGCCGCCGTCAGCGGGGTACA
TGGTCTCGGTGCTGGGCTCCCAGCCCAGTGTTTTCTTCTGCATCACGGGGCCGTTGGCTGGGAAGTTCAC
CCCTCTGAGCTTGACGTTGTAGATGAGCTCGCCGTCCTGGAGGCTGGTGTCCTGGGTGGCGGTCAGCACG
CCCCCGTCTTCGAACACCATGACTCTCTCCCATGTGAAGCCCTCAGGGAAGGACTGCTTAAAATAATCGG
GGAGGTCGGCGGGGTACTTGATGAACACCTTGCTCCCGTACATAAACATGGTGGCCAGGATGTCGAATGC
GAACGGCAGGGGGCCTCCCTCCACCACCTTGATCCTCGCGGTCTGCTTGCCCTCGTAGGGCTTGCCCTCC
CCTTCGTGGGTGCACTTGAACTGGTGGCCGTTCACGCTGCCTTCCAGGTACAGCTTGCTTCTCATGTTCT
CCTTGATCAGCTCCTCGCCCTTGCTCACCATCGGATCCTTATCGTCATCGTCGTACAGATCCCGACCCAT
TTGCTGTCCACCAGTCATGCTAGCCATACCATGATGATGATGATGATGAG
